>Addgene plasmid #139389 | pMT449 | addgene full sequence | sequence record 313839 | Addgene NGS Result
TATAGCAGTAAGTCATTATTTCTTTTGGTTGAACGTAGAGAGTAGCGATATTAAAAGAATCCGATGAGAA
AAGACTAATATTTATCTATCCATTCAGTTTGATTTCTCAGGACTTTACATCGTCCTGAAAGTATTTGTTG
GTACCGAGGACGCGTAAACATTTACAGTTGCATGTGGCCTATTGTTTTTAGCCGTTAAATATTTTATAAC
TATTAAATAGCGATACAAATTGTTCGAAACTAATATTGTTTATATCATATATTCTCGCATGTTTTAAAGC
TTTATTAAATTGATTTTTTGTAAACAGTTTTTCGTACTCTTTGTTAACCCATTTCATTACAAAAGTTTCA
TATTTTTTTCTCTCTTTAAATGCCATTTTTGCTGGCTTTCTTTTTAATACAATTAATGTGCTATCCACTT
TAGGTTTTGGATGGAAATAATACCTAGGAATTTTTGCTAATATAGAAATATCTACCTCTGCCATTAACAG
CAATGCTAGTGATCTGTTTGTATCTAATAACATTTTAGCAAAACCATATTCCACTATTAAATAACTTATT
GTGGCTGAACTTTCAAAAACAATTTTTCGAATTATATTTGTGCTTATGTTGTAAGGTATGCTGCCAAATA
TTTTATATGGATTGTGGCTAGGAAATGTAAATTTCAGTATATCATCATTTACTATTTGATAGTTAGGATA
ATTTAAGAGCTTATTACGAGTTACCTCACATAATTTAGAATCAATTTCTATCGCCGTTACAAAATTACAT
CTCTTTACCAATCCAGCAGTAAAATGACCTTTCCCTGCACCTATTTCAAAGATGTTATCTTTTTCATCTA
AACTTATGCAATTCATTATTTTTTCTATGTGATATTTTGAAGTAATAAAATTTTGACTATCTTTTATATT
TACTTTGTTCATTATAACCTCTCCTTAATTTATTGCATCTCTTTTCGAATATTTATGTTTTTTGAGAAAA
GAACGTACTCATGGTTCATCCCGATATGCGTATCGGTCTGTATATCAGCAACTTTCTATGTGTTTCAACT
ACAATAGTCATCTATTCTCATCTTTCTGAGTCCACCCCCTGCAAAGCCCCTCTTTACGACATAAAAATTC
GGTCGGAAAAGGTATGCAAAAGATGTTTCTCTCTTTAAGAGAAACTCTTCGGGATGCAAAAATATGAAAA
TAACTCCAATTCACCAAATTATATAGCGACTTTTTTACAAAATGCTAAAATTTGTTGATTTCCGTCAAGC
AATTGTTGAGCAAAAATGTCTTTTACGATAAAATGATACCTCAATATCAACTGTTTAGCAAAACGATATT
TCTCTTAAAGAGAGAAACACCTTTTTGTTCACCAATCCCCGACTTTTAATCCCGCGGCCATGATTGAAAA
AGGAAGAGTATGAGTATTCAACATTTCCGTGTCGCCCTTATTCCCTTTTTTGCGGCATTTTGCCTTCCTG
TTTTTGCTCACCCAGAAACGCTGGTGAAAGTAAAAGATGCTGAAGATCAGTTGGGTGCACGAGTGGGTTA
CATCGAACTGGATCTCAACAGCGGTAAGATCCTTGAGAGTTTTCGCCCCGAAGAACGTTTTCCAATGATG
AGCACTTTTAAAGTTCTGCTATGTGGCGCGGTATTATCCCGTATTGACGCCGGGCAAGAGCAACTCGGTC
GCCGCATACACTATTCTCAGAATGACTTGGTTGAGTACTCACCAGTCACAGAAAAGCATCTTACGGATGG
CATGACAGTAAGAGAATTATGCAGTGCTGCCATAACCATGAGTGATAACACTGCGGCCAACTTACTTCTG
ACAACGATCGGAGGACCGAAGGAGCTAACCGCTTTTTTGCACAACATGGGGGATCATGTAACTCGCCTTG
ATCGTTGGGAACCGGAGCTGAATGAAGCCATACCAAACGACGAGCGTGACACCACGATGCCTGTAGCAAT
GGCAACAACGTTGCGCAAACTATTAACTGGCGAACTACTTACTCTAGCTTCCCGGCAACAATTAATAGAC
TGGATGGAGGCGGATAAAGTTGCAGGACCACTTCTGCGCTCGGCCCTTCCGGCTGGCTGGTTTATTGCTG
ATAAATCTGGAGCCGGTGAGCGTGGGTCACGCGGTATCATTGCAGCACTGGGGCCAGATGGTAAGCCCTC
CCGTATCGTAGTTATCTACACGACGGGGAGTCAGGCAACTATGGATGAACGAAATAGACAGATCGCTGAG
ATAGGTGCCTCACTGATTAAGCATTGGTAACTGTCAGACCAAGTTTACTCATAACGCGTCAATTCGAGGG
GGATCAATTCCGTGATAGGTGGGCTGCCCTTCCTGGTTGGCTTGGTTTCATCAGCCATCCGCTTGCCCTC
ATCTGTTACGCCGGCGGTAGCCGGCCAGCCTCGCAGAGCAGGATTCCCGTTGAGCACCGCCAGGTGCGAA
TAAGGGACAGTGAAGAAGGAACACCCGCTCGCGGGTGGGCCTACTTCACCTATCCTGCCCGGCTGACGCC
GTTGGATACACCAAGGAAAGTCTACACGAACCCTTTGGCAAAATCCTGTATATCGTGCGAAAAAGGATGG
ATATACCGAAAAAATCGCTATAATGACCCCGAAGCAGGGTTATGCAGCGGAAAACGGAATTGATCCGGCC
ACGATGCGTCCGGCGTAGAGGATCTGAAGATCAGCAGTTCAACCTGTTGATAGTACGTACTAAGCTCTCA
TGTTTCACGTACTAAGCTCTCATGTTTAACGTACTAAGCTCTCATGTTTAACGAACTAAACCCTCATGGC
TAACGTACTAAGCTCTCATGGCTAACGTACTAAGCTCTCATGTTTCACGTACTAAGCTCTCATGTTTGAA
CAATAAAATTAATATAAATCAGCAACTTAAATAGCCTCTAAGGTTTTAAGTTTTATAAGAAAAAAAAGAA
TATATAAGGCTTTTAAAGCTTTTAAGGTTTAACGGTTGTGGACAACAAGCCAGGGATGTAACGCACTGAG
AAGCCCTTAGAGCCTCTCAAAGCAATTTTGAGTGACACAGGAACACTTAACGGCTGACATGGGAATTCCC
CTCCACCGCGGTGTATTAATGCGGCTGCAATTTTTTTGGGCGGGGCCGCCCAAAAAAATCCTAGCACCCT
GCAGGGTCTCCCGCTTTACAAAGAAAATTCGACAAACTGTTATTTTTCTATCTATTTAAATGTACACCCG
TTTGTTTACTTTACTTTAGTTATGTACCTTTGTCGGCAATGTACACCCGAAAGTTTACTTTCAAAGATAA
ATCAGAGAAAAGTTTTAGAGCTAGAAATAGCAAGTTAAAATAAGGCTAGTCCGTTATCAACTTGAAAAAG
TGGCACCGAGTCGGTGCTTTTTTTGGATCCTTCAGTCAAAAAACTTAAGACCGCCGGTCTTGTCCACTAC
CTTGCAGTAATGCGGTGGACAGGATCGGCGGTTTTCTTTTCTCTTCTCAAGCGGCCGCTGCTGTCATAGG
CCGGTTGTCCGGTAGTCCGGATGATTTAAGGAAGATTTCTCTTCTTTTTTCACTTTCTCCGAACAACCTC
CATTTTCTCTGATTTATCTTTGCAGTAGCTGTCACCGGATGTGCTTTCCGGTCTGATGAGTCCGTGAGGA
CGAAACAGCCTCTACAAATAATTTTGTTTAACGCATTTTAAAATAAAATAAATTATTTATTTAATTAAAC
GAATATGGTTTTTACTCTGGAAGATTTTGTTGGCGATTGGCGTCAGACCGCGGGTTATAATTTGGATCAA
GTCCTGGAACAGGGTGGCGTAAGCTCTCTGTTCCAGAACCTGGGTGTGAGCGTGACGCCGATTCAGCGCA
TCGTTCTGTCCGGCGAGAACGGTCTGAAAATTGATATTCATGTGATCATCCCGTACGAAGGCCTGAGCGG
TGACCAAATGGGTCAAATCGAGAAAATCTTTAAAGTCGTCTACCCAGTTGACGATCACCACTTCAAGGTT
ATCTTGCATTACGGTACGCTGGTGATTGATGGTGTGACCCCGAATATGATTGACTATTTCGGCCGTCCGT
ATGAAGGCATTGCCGTTTTTGACGGTAAAAAGATCACCGTCACCGGTACCCTGTGGAATGGCAATAAGAT
TATTGACGAGCGTCTGATTAACCCGGACGGCAGCCTGCTGTTCCGCGTGACCATCAACGGTGTCACGGGT
TGGCGTCTGTGCGAGCGCATCCTGGCATAATGAACTGGGATCCCTCGGTACCAAATTTTCGAAAAAAGAC
GCTGAAAAGCGTCTTTTTTCGTTTTGGTCCGCGGCCGCCGGCCGCTGATCTGGAAGAAGCAATGAAAGCT
GCTGTTAAGTCTCCGAATCAGGTATTGTTCCTGACAGGTGTATTCCCATCCGGTAAACGCGGATACTTTG
CAGTTGATCTGACTCAGGAATAAATTATAAATTAAGGTAAGAAGATTGTAGGATAAGCTAATGAAATAGA
AAAAGGATGCCGTCACACAACTTGTCGGCATTCTTTTTTGTTTTATTAGTTGAAAATATAGTGAAAAAGT
TGCCTAAATATGTATGTTAACAAATTATTTGTCGTAACTTTGCACTCCAAATCTGTTTTTAACATATGGC
ACTAATGCAGAAAAAATTGACTCGTTCTCAGCAGAAACACTTGGACATCATCAACGCTGCTAAAGAAGAA
TTCATCGAATTCGGTTTCTTGGCTGCTAACATGGACCGTATCACTTCTTCTGCTGAAGTATCTAAACGTA
CTTTGTACCGTCACTTCGAATCTAAAGAAGTATTGTTCGAATCTGTATTGACTATCATCAACGACTCTGT
AAACGAATCTATCTCTTACCACTTCGACCCGAACAAATCTACTGAAGAACAGTTGACTGAAATCGCTTAC
AAAGAAATCGACGTATTGTACAAAACTTACGGTATCGCTTTGGCTCGTACTATCGTAATGGAATTCTTGC
GTCAGCCGGAAATGGCTAAAACTTTGATCCAGAACATCTACTCTATCCGTGCTATCACTCAGTGGTTCCG
TTCTGCTATCGAAGCTAAACGTTTGAAAGACGCTGACCCGAAATTGATGACTGACGTATACGTATCTTTG
TTCCAGGGTTTGTTCTTCTGGCCGCAGGTAATGCACTTGGACTTGGAACCGCACGGTGAAGAATTGTCTC
AGAAAATCGAAACTTTGACTACTATCTTCTTGCAGTCTTACGGTGTAGCTGAATAACAATGAATGGGCTT
TCCTCGGTACCAAATTCCAGAAAAGAGGCCTCCCGAAAGGGGGGCCTTTTTTCGTTTTGGTCCCTAATTG
CCTATCTTCCAGTGATGGAACAGCATTTGTGCATTGGCTGCAACAATCAGCCTTACTTGTGCCTGTTCTA
TTTCCGAACCGACCGCTTGTATGAATGCATCAAAATTCGTTTTCTCTACGTTGGATTCCTTGTTGCTCAT
ATTGTGATGATAATTTCTACAAATATAGTCATTGGTAACTATCTATGAAACTGTTTGATACTTTTATCAG
TCCAGTAGTTTTACAAGGTCTTTCTTCATTTCTTCGTCAATATCCCTGTATCGTCTGAAAGCTTTGCTTC
CCTCCTTGTGTCCCGACAGTGCGGAAACAAGGTTCGGGTCTTTCACTTTTTTATAGATATTGCCGATAAA
CGTACGTCTTGCCAGATGGCTGCTTGCCACTTCATAAATAGGTCGTTTGATTTCGTTGTGCGTCAACGGG
TCTAAGATTGTTACGATGCGGTCAACTCCAGCTAATTTGAATATCTTTTTTATGGCATCATTGTACTTTT
GCTCGGATATGAACGGCAACAGTTTTCCCTCATATTCTTTGTAGCGTTCAAGGATTTCTTTCGCTTTGTC
GTTAAGTGGAACACGTACCGTAACCGGATTCCCCTCTTTGGTTTTCTTGGGAATATATTCTATGGCTTCA
TTGACCACATTTAGTTTGGTCATTCGGTACAGGTCGCTCACCCTGCATCCTATCAGTGTCTGAAATATGA
ATATATCCCTCTGTATTGCCAGTTGTGGGGTGGCAGAAAGGTCTGCATTAAAAATCCTGTCCCTTTCTTC
GAGTGTTATATAATAAGGTGTACCATATGTACACTCCTCTATCGGAAACTTGTCGAAAGGTCTGTTTGTG
GTGCGTTTGTTATCGAAGCACCACAGGAAGAATGTGCGTATTCTTGAAAAACAGTCTATCAGCGTGTTTT
TGCTTCTGGGCTGTGGTGTCCTCTTTTCGGGAATGGCTTCATAAATGCTCGGGTAAAGTTCATAATACTG
GTATTCGTTCTGAAAGAAATCCCACATATCCCGAAGCGTGTCAGGTGTTACCAAATCCACATCAAGGATA
AAGCCCTTTTGTCCTCTCTTTGTAGCCCTTACATATAGTTCATAACGCAGTAAGGCTCTTTTGACAACCC
GGAAATTTTTCTTTCGTACTTCCGACAAAGGGTGCTTGTTTAGAAATTCATCGAATAGTTCTCCAATGGT
AGGCTTGATAACCACTTCCTCCGGCAAAAAATATTTTTCAGGATGGTAAAATTTATCAAGTGTTGTTTTT
AGCCATTCTTTGTCTATTGCTTCCTTTTCTTGTTGATATACCTTCTCGATATAGGTTTTCAACTGGCGTA
TCTCTTCATTTATATGGGTACGCATTTCTTCATTGCAGACAGCTTTCGTTTTTACACATTCGTCTTTATC
ATCCCATAGATTGGGATTGATGGCTAACTGAGTAGGAGCAACGGAGTCTAACTGCCTTCCGTTTCTAAAA
CGGACATAGATTGTAGCCATGGATTCTGTATCATATCGTTTGGCTGCTTTTTTAATGATAAAGGTTACTT
TCATAGACTTTCAGGTTGAATTTTACTCTGCTGCAAATATAAATATTTTCCCCAGCATTTTCCCCACATC
TGCTAAATATTTTGCAATTCGATTAAACTTGGATTAAAATTTAATAGGATTATAACATATTGAAATACAG
TGTAATTGTGGCGTTTTTCCGCATTTTTCTTTTTACCCACATTTTCCCCACTTTAATTATTTCAAATGCG
GGGTCTGGGTACAAGAAAGAAAGCTAAGTATTTGATAGTTCAATACTTAGCTTTTTCTTTTGCTTGAATT
TTCCCCACATTTTCCCCACACGTGCAAAAAA
Features (pLannotate 1.2.2; 10 found; start..end, strand, type, name):
    194..922     -  CDS            ermC': ERM_BACIU - Experimental evidence at protein level: Swiss-Prot protein existence level 1. This protein produces a dimethylation of the adenine residue at position 2085 in 23S rRNA, resulting in reduced affinity between ribosomes and macrolide-lincosamide-streptogramin B antibiotics. From Bacillus subtilis.
   1393..1409    +  promoter       AmpR promoter (fragment): bla
   1410..2270    +  CDS            AmpR: β-lactamase; bla; confers resistance to ampicillin, carbenicillin, and related antibiotics
   2323..2368    -  CDS            traJ (fragment): oriT-recognizing protein; traJ
   2401..2510    -  oriT           oriT: incP origin of transfer
   2681..3069    +  rep_origin     R6K γ ori: γ replication origin from E. coli plasmid R6K; requires the R6K initiator protein pi for replication
   3302..3377    +  misc_RNA       gRNA scaffold: guide RNA scaffold for the Streptococcus pyogenes CRISPR/Cas9 system
   3599..3648    +  misc_RNA       sTRSV HHRz: hammerhead ribozyme from the tobacco ringspot virus satellite RNA (Khvorova et al., 2003)
   3685..3702    +  polyA_signal   hsp70 poly(A) (fragment): polyadenlyation signal from the Drosophila melanogaster hsp70Ab gene
   3709..4227    +  CDS            LUCI_OPLGR (fragment): Experimental evidence at protein level: Swiss-Prot protein existence level 1. Catalytic subunit of oplophorus-luciferin 2-monooxygenase. Oxidoreductase that converts coelenterazine (the oplophorus luciferin) to coelenteramide under emission of blue light with a maximum at 454 nm. Is also active with bisdeoxycoelenterazine. From Oplophorus gracilirostris (Luminous shrimp).
