[The description below was written by a language model from this plasmid's Addgene catalogue record and pLannotate feature annotations shown in this document.]
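Description:
pMT449 is a synthetic-biology plasmid built on the pNBU1 backbone, carrying a genetic NOT gate (designated NOT Gate 2) from a genetic circuit design toolkit for the gut resident Bacteroides thetaiotaomicron. In E. coli it replicates from the R6K γ origin, which depends on the pi initiator protein and therefore requires a pir-expressing host such as the listed Pir1 strain. There it is kept at low copy and selected with ampicillin through the β-lactamase gene. An incP oriT, flanked by a traJ fragment, allows the plasmid to be mobilised by conjugation into a recipient. An erythromycin resistance methylase, annotated by homology as ermC', supplies the ErmR marker named in the record, presumably for selection in the Bacteroides recipient. pNBU1-type vectors are generally used as integrating vectors in Bacteroides, but the feature table annotates nothing in roughly the last 2.9 kb of the 7,171 nt sequence, so any integrase or attachment site there is not confirmed by the record.

The payload has two linked parts. A bile acid-inducible promoter drives sgRNA-2, seen in the annotation as a Streptococcus pyogenes Cas9 guide RNA scaffold. Downstream, the PM2 promoter drives Nanoluc, detected as a fragment homologous to the Oplophorus luciferase catalytic subunit. An sTRSV hammerhead ribozyme lies upstream of the reporter and likely acts as a self-cleaving insulator that standardises the transcript's 5′ end. The short hsp70 poly(A) match nearby is probably a spurious annotation. The NOT logic implies that the induced guide represses PM2, so luminescence falls as bile acid rises. This would need a dCas9-type repressor, which is not annotated on this plasmid and is presumably supplied separately. The construct is suited to characterising the gate's response function.
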