Addgene plasmid #139389: pMT449
Purpose: Bile Acid inducible sgRNA-2 with PM2 driving Nanoluc expression (NOT Gate 2), pNBU1 backbone, AmpR, ErmR
Depositing lab: Christopher Voigt. Depositing organization: Massachusetts Institute of Technology. Publication: Genetic circuit design automation for the gut resident species Bacteroides thetaiotaomicron. Taketani M, Zhang J, Zhang S, Triassi AJ, Huang YJ, Griffith LG, Voigt CA. Nat Biotechnol. 2020 Aug;38(8):962-969. doi: 10.1038/s41587-020-0468-5. Epub 2020 Mar 30. PubMed 32231334.
Backbone
  Vector backbone: pNBU1
  Vector type: Synthetic Biology
Growth in bacteria
  Bacterial resistance: Ampicillin, 100 μg/mL
  Growth temperature: 37°C
  Growth strain: Pir1
  Copy number: Low Copy
Gene/Insert
  Gene/Insert name: Bile Acid inducible sgRNA-2 with PM2 driving Nanoluc expression (NOT Gate 2)
  Promoter: Bile Acid inducible Promoter
  Cloning method: Gibson Cloning
  Sequencing primers: 5′ aacgcactgagaagccctta; 3′ tgagcaacaaggaatccaaca
Terms and licenses: Academic/Nonprofit Terms; Industry Terms: Not Available to Industry
How to cite: pMT449 was a gift from Christopher Voigt (Addgene plasmid # 139389 ; http://n2t.net/addgene:139389 ; RRID:Addgene_139389)
